>Addgene plasmid #44185 | EGFR-ET1 | addgene full sequence | sequence record 458206 | Addgene NGS Result
TAGTTATTAATAGTAATCAATTACGGGGTCATTAGTTCATAGCCCATATATGGAGTTCCGCGTTACATAA
CTTACGGTAAATGGCCCGCCTGGCTGACCGCCCAACGACCCCCGCCCATTGACGTCAATAATGACGTATG
TTCCCATAGTAACGCCAATAGGGACTTTCCATTGACGTCAATGGGTGGAGTATTTACGGTAAACTGCCCA
CTTGGCAGTACATCAAGTGTATCATATGCCAAGTACGCCCCCTATTGACGTCAATGACGGTAAATGGCCC
GCCTGGCATTATGCCCAGTACATGACCTTATGGGACTTTCCTACTTGGCAGTACATCTACGTATTAGTCA
TCGCTATTACCATGGTGATGCGGTTTTGGCAGTACATCAATGGGCGTGGATAGCGGTTTGACTCACGGGG
ATTTCCAAGTCTCCACCCCATTGACGTCAATGGGAGTTTGTTTTGGCACCAAAATCAACGGGACTTTCCA
AAATGTCGTAACAACTCCGCCCCATTGACGCAAATGGGCGGTAGGCGTGTACGGTGGGAGGTCTATATAA
GCAGAGCTGGTTTAGTGAACCGTCAGATCCGCTAGCGTCGACGTACGCCACCATGGATATGAGAGTTCCT
GCTCAATTGCTGGGGTTGCTCTTGCTCTGGTTTCCTGGCTCGAGATGCCTGGAGGAAAAGAAAGTTTGCC
AAGGCACGAGTAACAAGCTCACGCAGTTGGGCACTTTTGAAGATCATTTTCTCAGCCTCCAGAGGATGTT
CAATAACTGTGAGGTGGTCCTTGGGAATTTGGAAATTACCTATGTGCAGAGGAATTATGATCTTTCCTTC
TTAAAGACCATCCAGGAGGTGGCTGGTTATGTCCTCATTGCCCTCAACACAGTGGAGCGAATTCCTTTGG
AAAACCTGCAGGTCATCAGAGGAAATATGTACTACGAAAATTCCTATGCCTTAGCAGTCTTATCTAACTA
TGATGCAAATAAAACCGGACTGAAGGAGCTGCCCATGAGAAATTTACAGGAAATCCTGCATGGCGCCGTG
CGGTTCAGCAACAACCCTGCCCTGTGCAACGTGGAGAGCATCCAGTGGCGGGACATAGTCAGCAGTGACT
TTCTCAGCAACATGTCGATGGACTTCCAGAACCACCTAGGCAGCTGCCAAAAGTGTGATCCAAGCTGTCC
CAATGGGAGCTGCTGGGGTGCAGGAGAGGAGAACTGCCAGAAACTGACCAAAATCATCTGTGCCCAGCAG
TGCTCCGGGCGCTGCCGTGGCAAGTCCCCCAGTGACTGCTGCCACAACCAGTGTGCTGCAGGCTGCACAG
GCCCCCGGGAGAGCGACTGCCTGGTCTGCCGCAAATTCCGAAACGAAGCCACGTGCAAGGACACCTGCCC
CCCACTCATGCTCTACAACCCCACCACGTACCAGATGGATGTGAACCCCGAGGGCAAATACAGCTTTGGT
GCCACCTGCGTGAAGAAGTGTCCCCGTAATTATGTGGTGACAGATCACGGCTCGTGCGTCCGAGCCTGTG
GGGCCGACAGCTATGAGATGGAGGAAGACGGCGTCCGCAAGTGTAAGAAGTGCGAAGGGCCTTGCCGCAA
AGTGTGTAACGGAATAGGTATTGGTGAATTTAAAGACTCACTCTCCATAAATGCTACGAATATTAAACAC
TTCAAAAACTGCACCTCCATCAGTGGCGATCTCCACATCCTGCCGGTGGCATTTAGGGGTGACTCCTTCA
CACATACTCCTCCTCTGGATCCACAGGAACTGGATATTCTGAAAACCGTAAAGGAAATCACAGGGTTTTT
GCTGATTCAGGCTTGGCCTGAAAACAGGACGGACCTCCATGCCTTTGAGAACCTAGAAATCATACGCGGC
AGGACCAAGCAACATGGTCAGTTTTCTCTTGCAGTCGTCAGCCTGAACATAACATCCTTGGGATTACGCT
CCCTCAAGGAGATAAGTGATGGAGATGTGATAATTTCAGGAAACAAAAATTTGTGCTATGCAAATACAAT
AAACTGGAAAAAACTGTTTGGGACCTCCGGTCAGAAAACCAAAATTATAAGCAACAGAGGTGAAAACAGC
TGCAAGGCCACAGGCCAGGTCTGCCATGCCTTGTGCTCCCCCGAGGGCTGCTGGGGCCCGGAGCCCAGGG
ACTGCGTCTCTTGCCGGAATGTCAGCCGAGGCAGGGAATGCGTGGACAAGTGCAACCTTCTGGAGGGTGA
GCCAAGGGAGTTTGTGGAGAACTCTGAGTGCATACAGTGCCACCCAGAGTGCCTGCCTCAGGCCATGAAC
ATCACCTGCACAGGACGGGGACCAGACAACTGTATCCAGTGTGCCCACTACATTGACGGCCCCCACTGCG
TCAAGACCTGCCCGGCAGGAGTCATGGGAGAAAACAACACCCTGGTCTGGAAGTACGCAGACGCCGGCCA
TGTGTGCCACCTGTGCCATCCAAACTGCACCTACGGATGCACTGGGCCAGGTCTTGAAGGCTGTCCAACG
AATGGGCCTAAGATCCCGTCCATCGCCACTGGGATGGTGGGGGCCCTCCTCTTGCTGCTGGTGGTGGCCC
TGGGGATCGGCCTCTTCATGCGGAGGCGCCACATCGTTCGGAAGCGCACGCTGCGGAGGCTGCTGCAGGA
GAGGGAGCTTGTGGAGCCTCTTACACCCAGT
[981 nt withheld, positions 2692-3672]
TTCTTCAGCAGCCCCTCCACGTCACGGACTCCCCTCCTGAGCTCTCTGAGTGCAACCAGCAACAATTCCA
CCGTGGCTTGCATTGATAGAAATGGGCTGCAAAGCTGTCCCATCAAGGAAGACAGCTTCTTGCAGCGATA
CAGCTCAGACCCCACAGGCGCCTTGACTGAGGACAGCATAGACGACACCTTCCTCCCAGTGCCTGAATAC
ATAAACCAGTCCGTTCCCAAAAGGCCCGCTGGCTCTGTGCAGAATCCTGTCTATCACAATCAGCCTCTGA
ACCCCGCGCCCAGCAGAGACCCACACTACCAGGACCCCCACAGCACTGCAGTGGGCAACCCCGAGTATCT
CAACACTGTCCAGCCCACCTGTGTCAACAGCACATTCGACAGCCCTGCCCACTGGGCCCAGAAAGGCAGC
CACCAAATTAGCCTGGACAACCCTGACTACCAGCAGGACTTCTTTCCCAAGGAAGCCAAGCCAAATGGCA
TCTTTAAGGGCTCCACAGCTGAAAATGCAGAATACCTAAGGGTCGCGCCACAAAGCAGTGAATTTATTGG
AGCAACGCGTGAACTGTACTTCCAAGGTCCAGTTGAAGATCAAGTTGATCCAAGATTGATTGATGGCAAG
GGCTCCGGTCACCATCACCATCACCACGGCACCACTGGTTGGAGAGGTGGCCATGTTGTGGAAGGCTTGG
CTGGTGAATTGGAACAATTGAGAGCCCGTCTGGAGCATCACCCACAAGGCCAAAGAGAACCAGCGTAAAC
TAGTGGCGCGCCGGATCCGCCCCTCTCCCTCCCCCCCCCCTAACGTTACTGGCCGAAGCCGCTTGGAATA
AGGCCGGTGTGCGTTTGTCTATATGTTATTTTCCACCATATTGCCGTCTTTTGGCAATGTGAGGGCCCGG
AAACCTGGCCCTGTCTTCTTGACGAGCATTCCTAGGGGTCTTTCCCCTCTCGCCAAAGGAATGCAAGGTC
TGTTGAATGTCGTGAAGGAAGCAGTTCCTCTGGAAGCTTCTTGAAGACAAACAACGTCTGTAGCGACCCT
TTGCAGGCAGCGGAACCCCCCACCTGGCGACAGGTGCCTCTGCGGCCAAAAGCCACGTGTATAAGATACA
CCTGCAAAGGCGGCACAACCCCAGTGCCACGTTGTGAGTTGGATAGTTGTGGAAAGAGTCAAATGGCTCT
CCTCAAGCGTATTCAACAAGGGGCTGAAGGATGCCCAGAAGGTACCCCATTGTATGGGATCTGATCTGGG
GCCTCGGTACACATGCTTTACATGTGTTTAGTCGAGGTTAAAAAAACGTCTAGGCCCCCCGAACCACGGG
GACGTGGTTTTCCTTTGAAAAACACGATGATAATATGGCCACAACCATGGTGAGCAAGGGCGAGGAGCTG
TTCACCGGGGTGGTGCCCATCCTGGTCGAGCTGGACGGCGACGTAAACGGCCACAAGTTCAGCGTGTCCG
GCGAGGGCGAGGGCGATGCCACCTACGGCAAGCTGACCCTGAAGTTCATCTGCACCACCGGCAAGCTGCC
CGTGCCCTGGCCCACCCTCGTGACCACCCTGACCTACGGCGTGCAGTGCTTCAGCCGCTACCCCGACCAC
ATGAAGCAGCACGACTTCTTCAAGTCCGCCATGCCCGAAGGCTACGTCCAGGAGCGCACCATCTTCTTCA
AGGACGACGGCAACTACAAGACCCGCGCCGAGGTGAAGTTCGAGGGCGACACCCTGGTGAACCGCATCGA
GCTGAAGGGCATCGACTTCAAGGAGGACGGCAACATCCTGGGGCACAAGCTGGAGTACAACTACAACAGC
CACAACGTCTATATCATGGCCGACAAGCAGAAGAACGGCATCAAGGTGAACTTCAAGATCCGCCACAACA
TCGAGGACGGCAGCGTGCAGCTCGCCGACCACTACCAGCAGAACACCCCCATCGGCGACGGCCCCGTGCT
GCTGCCCGACAACCACTACCTGAGCACCCAGTCCGCCCTGAGCAAAGACCCCAACGAGAAGCGCGATCAC
ATGGTCCTGCTGGAGTTCGTGACCGCCGCCGGGATCACTCTCGGCATGGACGAGCTGTACAAGTAAAGCG
GCCGCGACTCTAGATCATAATCAGCCATACCACATTTGTAGAGGTTTTACTTGCTTTAAAAAACCTCCCA
CACCTCCCCCTGAACCTGAAACATAAAATGAATGCAATTGTTGTTGTTAACTTGTTTATTGCAGCTTATA
ATGGTTACAAATAAAGCAATAGCATCACAAATTTCACAAATAAAGCATTTTTTTCACTGCATTCTAGTTG
TGGTTTGTCCAAACTCATCAATGTATCTTAAGGCGTAAATTGTAAGCGTTAATATTTTGTTAAAATTCGC
GTTAAATTTTTGTTAAATCAGCTCATTTTTTAACCAATAGGCCGAAATCGGCAAAATCCCTTATAAATCA
AAAGAATAGACCGAGATAGGGT
[37 nt withheld, positions 6145-6181]
AAAGAACGTGGACTCCAACGTCAAAGG
[49 nt withheld, positions 6209-6257]
T
[91 nt withheld, positions 6259-6349]
G
[124 nt withheld, positions 6351-6474]
CAGGTGGCACTTTTCGGGGAAATGTGCGCGGAACCCCTATTTGTTTATTTTTCTAAATACATTCAAATAT
GTATCCGCTCATGAGACAATAACCCTGATAAATGCTTCAATAATATTGAAAAAGGAAGAGTCCTGAGGCG
GAAAGAACCAGCTGTGGAATGTGTGTCAGTTAGGGTGTGGAAAGTCCCCAGGCTCCCCAGCAGGCAGAAG
TATGCAAAGCATGCATCTCAATTAGTCAGCAACCAGGTGTGGAAAGTCCCCAGGCTCCCCAGCAGGCAGA
AGTATGCAAAGCATGCATCTCAATTAGTCAGCAACCATAGTCCCGCCCCTAACTCCGCCCATCCCGCCCC
TAACTCCGCCCAGTTCCGCCCATTCTCCGCCCCATGGCTGACTAATTTTTTTTATTTATGCAGAGGCCGA
GGCCGCCTCGGCCTCTGAGCTATTCCAGAAGTAGTGAGGAGGCTTTTTTGGAGGCCTAGGCTTTTGCAAA
GATCGATCAAGAGACAGGATGAGGATCGTTTCGCATGATTGAACAAGATGGATTGCACGCAGGTTCTCCG
GCCGCTTGGGTGGAGAGGCTATTCGGCTATGACTGGGCACAACAGACAATCGGCTGCTCTGATGCCGCCG
TGTTCCGGCTGTCAGCGCAGGGGCGCCCGGTTCTTTTTGTCAAGACCGACCTGTCCGGTGCCCTGAATGA
ACTGCAAGACGAGGCAGCGCGGCTATCGTGGCTGGCCACGACGGGCGTTCCTTGCGCAGCTGTGCTCGAC
GTTGTCACTGAAGCGGGAAGGGACTGGCTGCTATTGGGCGAAGTGCCGGGGCAGGATCTCCTGTCATCTC
ACCTTGCTCCTGCCGAGAAAGTATCCATCATGGCTGATGCAATGCGGCGGCTGCATACGCTTGATCCGGC
TACCTGCCCATTCGACCACCAAGCGAAACATCGCATCGAGCGAGCACGTACTCGGATGGAAGCCGGTCTT
GTCGATCAGGATGATCTGGACGAAGAGCATCAGGGGCTCGCGCCAGCCGAACTGTTCGCCAGGCTCAAGG
CGAGCATGCCCGACGGCGAGGATCTCGTCGTGACCCATGGCGATGCCTGCTTGCCGAATATCATGGTGGA
AAATGGCCGCTTTTCTGGATTCATCGACTGTGGCCGGCTGGGTGTGGCGGACCGCTATCAGGACATAGCG
TTGGCTACCCGTGATATTGCTGAAGAGCTTGGCGGCGAATGGGCTGACCGCTTCCTCGTGCTTTACGGTA
TCGCCGCTCCCGATTCGCAGCGCATCGCCTTCTATCGCCTTCTTGACGAGTTCTTCTGAGCGGGACTCTG
GGGTTCGAAATGACCGACCAAGCGACGCCCAACCTGCCATCACGAGATTTCGATTCCACCGCCGCCTTCT
ATGAAAGGTTGGGCTTCGGAATCGTTTTCCGGGACGCCGGCTGGATGATCCTCCAGCGCGGGGATCTCAT
GCTGGAGTTCTTCGCCCACCCTAGGGGGAGGCTAACTGAAACACGGAAGGAGACAATACCGGAAGGAACC
CGCGCTATGACGGCAATAAAAAGACAGAATAAAACGCACGGTGTTGGGTCGTTTGTTCATAAACGCGGGG
TTCGGTCCCAGGGCTGGCACTCTGTCGATACCCCACCGAGACCCCATTGGGGCCAATACGCCCGCGTTTC
TTCCTTTTCCCCACCCCACCCCCCAAGTTCGGGTGAAGGCCCAGGGCTCGCAGCCAACGTCGGGGCGGCA
GGCCCTGCCATAGCCTCAGGTTACTCATATATACTTTAGATTGATTTAAAACTTCATTTTTAATTTAAAA
GGATCTAGGTGAAGATCCTTTTTGATAATCTCATGACCAAAATCCCTTAACGTGAGTTTTCGTTCCACTG
AGCGTCAGACCCCGTAGAAAAGATCAAAGGATCTTCTTGAGATCCTTTTTTTCTGCGCGTAATCTGCTGC
TTGCAAACAAAAAAACCACCGCTACCAGCGGTGGTTTGTTTGCCGGATCAAGAGCTACCAACTCTTTTTC
CGAAGGTAACTGGCTTCAGCAGAGCGCAGATACCAAATACTGTTCTTCTAGTGTAGCCGTAGTTAGGCCA
CCACTTCAAGAACTCTGTAGCACCGCCTACATACCTCGCTCTGCTAATCCTGTTACCAGTGGCTGCTGCC
AGTGGCGATAAGTCGTGTCTTACCGGGTTGGACTCAAGACGATAGTTACCGGATAAGGCGCAGCGGTCGG
GCTGAACGGGGGGTTCGTGCACACAGCCCAGCTTGGAGCGAACGACCTACACCGAACTGAGATACCTACA
GCGTGAGCTATGAGAAAGCGCCACGCTTCCCGAAGGGAGAAAGGCGGACAGGTATCCGGTAAGCGGCAGG
GTCGGAACAGGAGAGCGCACGAGGGAGCTTCCAGGGGGAAACGCCTGGTATCTTTATAGTCCTGTCGGGT
TTCGCCACCTCTGACTTGAGCGTCGATTTTTGTGATGCTCGTCAGGGGGGCGGAGCCTATGGAAAAACGC
CAGCAACGCGGCCTTTTTACGGTTCCTGGCCTTTTGCTGGCCTTTTGCTCACATGTTCTTTCCTGCGTTA
TCCCCTGATTCTGTGGATAACCGTATTACCGCCATGCAT
Features (pLannotate 1.2.2; 17 found; start..end, strand, type, name):
     61..364     +  enhancer       CMV enhancer: human cytomegalovirus immediate early enhancer
    365..568     +  promoter       CMV promoter: human cytomegalovirus (CMV) immediate early promoter
    613..678     +  CDS            IGKV1-17 (fragment): KV117_HUMAN - Experimental evidence at protein level: Swiss-Prot protein existence level 1. V region of the variable domain of immunoglobulin light chains that participates in the antigen recognition (PubMed:24600447). Immunoglobulins, also known as antibodies, are membrane-bound or secreted glycoproteins produced by B lymphocytes. In the recognition phase of humoral immunity, the membrane-bound immunoglobulins serve as receptors which, upon binding of a specific antigen, trigger the clonal expansion and differentiation of B lymphocytes into immunoglobulins- secreting plasma cells. Secreted im
    679..4236    +  CDS            EGFR (sequence partly withheld): precursor of human epidermal growth factor receptor
   4312..4328    +  CDS            6xHis (fragment): 6xHis affinity tag
   4462..5048    +  misc_feature   IRES2: internal ribosome entry site (IRES) of the encephalomyocarditis virus (EMCV)
   5049..5768    +  CDS            EGFP: the original enhanced GFP (Yang et al., 1996) mammalian codon-optimized
   5785..5868    +  CDS            large T antigen (fragment): large T antigen from SV40 (simian virus 40)
   5891..6012    +  polyA_signal   SV40 poly(A) signal: SV40 polyadenylation signal
   6046..6474    -  rep_origin     f1 ori (sequence partly withheld): f1 bacteriophage origin of replication; arrow indicates direction of (+) strand synthesis
   6501..6605    +  promoter       AmpR promoter: bla
   6607..6964    +  promoter       SV40 promoter: SV40 enhancer and early promoter
   6999..7793    +  CDS            NeoR/KanR: aminoglycoside phosphotransferase from Tn5; aph(3')-II (or nptII); confers resistance to neomycin, kanamycin, and G418 (Geneticin®)
   7814..7966    +  CDS            ble (fragment): BLE_KLEPN - Experimental evidence at protein level: Swiss-Prot protein existence level 1. Binding protein with a strong affinity to the bleomycin family of antibiotics. Binds to CL990; an antimitotic-antibiotic compound. From Klebsiella pneumoniae.
   8025..8072    +  polyA_signal   HSV TK poly(A) signal: herpes simplex virus thymidine kinase polyadenylation signal (Cole and Stacy, 1985)
   8163..8179    -  polyA_signal   bGH poly(A) signal (fragment): bovine growth hormone polyadenylation signal
   8401..8989    +  rep_origin     ori: high-copy-number ColE1/pMB1/pBR322/pUC origin of replication
