[The description below was written by a language model from this plasmid's Addgene catalogue record and pLannotate feature annotations shown in this document.]
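Description:
EGFR-ET1 is a mammalian expression plasmid of about 9.1 kb built on the pIRES2-EGFP backbone, carrying full-length human epidermal growth factor receptor cloned between the NheI and BamHI sites. Transcription is driven by the human cytomegalovirus immediate early enhancer and promoter. The depositor notes that the insert encodes the mature receptor (residues 1–1186) without the native 24-residue signal peptide. The feature table shows a short immunoglobulin kappa light chain-derived segment immediately upstream of the EGFR coding sequence, which probably supplies a heterologous secretion signal, although the record does not say so explicitly. The receptor carries two substitutions relative to the reference protein, I104V and D254N, which were found by sequencing and confirmed by the depositor as present in the plasmid originally used. At the C terminus the insert is fused to a 3C protease cleavage site followed by a protein C peptide tag, a His6 tag and a streptavidin-binding peptide tag. This arrangement allows multi-step affinity purification and subsequent removal of the tags. Only the His tag is picked up in the automated annotation.

Downstream of the receptor cassette, an EMCV IRES directs translation of EGFP from the same bicistronic transcript, so green fluorescence reports on expression of the receptor message; an SV40 polyadenylation signal terminates it. A single NeoR/KanR gene, preceded by both a bacterial promoter and the SV40 early promoter and followed by the HSV TK polyadenylation signal, gives kanamycin resistance in E. coli and G418 selection in mammalian cells, enabling stable line generation. The plasmid replicates from a high-copy pUC-type origin and also contains an f1 origin. The associated work concerns the functional and structural stability of purified EGFR in detergent micelles and phospholipid nanodiscs, consistent with use for producing and purifying the tagged receptor.
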