Addgene plasmid #44185: EGFR-ET1
Depositing lab: Timothy Springer. Depositing organization: Boston Children's Hospital. Publication: Functional and structural stability of the epidermal growth factor receptor in detergent micelles and phospholipid nanodiscs. Mi LZ, Grey MJ, Nishida N, Walz T, Lu C, Springer TA. Biochemistry. 2008 Sep 30;47(39):10314-23. doi: 10.1021/bi801006s. Epub 2008 Sep 5. PubMed 18771282.
Backbone
  Vector backbone: pIRES2-EGFP
  Backbone manufacturer: BD Biosciences Clontech
  Backbone size w/o insert (bp): 5300
  Total vector size (bp): 9000
  Vector type: Mammalian Expression
  Selectable markers: Neomycin (select with G418)
Growth in bacteria
  Bacterial resistance: Kanamycin, 50 μg/mL
  Growth temperature: 37°C
  Growth strain: DH5alpha
  Copy number: High Copy
Gene/Insert
  Gene/Insert name: EGFR-ET1
  Species: H. sapiens (human)
  Insert size (bp): 3870
  Mutation: I104V and D254N relative to NP_005219.2
  Entrez Gene: EGFR (a.k.a. ERBB, ERBB1, ERRP, HER1, NISBD2, NNCIS, PIG61, mENA)
  Promoter: CMV
  Tag / fusion protein: 3C cleavge site, protein C peptide tag, his6, SBP tag (C terminal on insert)
  Cloning method: Restriction Enzyme; 5′ cloning site NheI (not destroyed); 3′ cloning site BamHI (not destroyed)
  Sequencing primers: 5′ TTGGCACCAAAATCAACGGGACT
Terms and licenses: Academic/Nonprofit Terms; Industry Terms: Not Available to Industry
Depositor comments: This plasmid expresses full-length, mature human EGFR (amino acids 1−1186) and does not include the 24aa signal peptide sequence in GenBank reference sequence NP_005219. Addgene NGS identified the I104V and D254N mutations relative to NP_005219.2. The depositor has confirmed that these were present in the original plasmid as used in the associated publication.
How to cite: EGFR-ET1 was a gift from Timothy Springer (Addgene plasmid # 44185 ; http://n2t.net/addgene:44185 ; RRID:Addgene_44185)
