>Addgene plasmid #44185 | EGFR-ET1 | addgene partial sequence | sequence record 62455 | pCDH-rev 5'-GCATTCCTTTGGCGAGAG-3'
GGGCCAGGTTTCCGGGCCCTCACATTGCCAAAAGACGGCAATATGGTGGAAAATAACATATAGACAAACG
CACACCGGCCTTATTCCAAGCGGCTTCGGCCAGTAACGTTAGGGGGGGGGGAGGGAGAGGGGCGGATCCG
GCGCGCCACTAGTTTACGCTGGTTCTCTTTGGCCTTGTGGGTGATGCTCCAGACGGGCTCTCAATTGTTC
CAATTCACCAGCCAAGCCTTCCACAACATGGCCACCTCTCCAACCAGTGGTGCCGTGGTGATGGTGATGG
TGACCGGAGCCCTTGCCATCAATCAATCTTGGATCAACTTGATCTTCAACTGGACCTTGGAAGTACAGTT
CACGCGTTGCTCCAATAAATTCACTGCTTTGTGGCGCGACCCTTAGGTATTCTGCATTTTCAGCTGTGGA
GCCCTTAAAGATGCCATTTGGCTTGGCTTCCTTGGGAAAGAAGTCCTGCTGGTAGTCAGGGTTGTCCAGG
CTAATTTGGTGGCTGCCTTTCTGGGCCCAGTGGGCAGGGCTGTCGAATGTGCTGTTGACACAGGTGGGCT
GGACAGTGTTGAGATACTCGGGGTTGCCCACTGCAGTGCTGTGGGGGTCCTGGTAGTGTGGGTCTCTGCT
GGGCGCGGGGTTCAGAGGCTGATTGTGATAGACAGGATTCTGCACAGAGCCAGCGGGCCTTTTGGGAACG
GACTGGTTTATGTATTCAGGCACTGGGAGGAAGGTGTCGTCTATGCTGTCCTC
